>Addgene plasmid #29770 | pET mOrange LIC cloning vector (u-mOrange) | depositor full sequence | sequence record 13839 | Author sequence
TTCTTGAAGACGAAAGGGCCTCGTGATACGCCTATTTTTATAGGTTAATGTCATGATAATAATGGTTTCT
TAGACGTCAGGTGGCACTTTTCGGGGAAATGTGCGCGGAACCCCTATTTGTTTATTTTTCTAAATACATT
CAAATATGTATCCGCTCATGAGACAATAACCCTGATAAATGCTTCAATAACATTGAAAAAGGAAGAGTAT
GAGTATTCAACATTTCCGTGTCGCCCTTATTCCCTTTTTTGCGGCATTTTGCCTTCCTGTTTTTGCTCAC
CCAGAAACGCTGGTGAAAGTAAAAGATGCTGAAGATCAGTTGGGTGCACGAGTGGGTTACATCGAACTGG
ATCTCAACAGCGGTAAGATCCTTGAGAGTTTTCGCCCCGAAGAACGTTTTCCAATGATGAGCACTTTTAA
AGTTCTGCTATGTGGCGCGGTATTATCCCGTGTTGACGCCGGGCAAGAGCAACTCGGTCGCCGCATACAC
TATTCTCAGAATGACTTGGTTGAGTACTCACCAGTCACAGAAAAGCATCTTACGGATGGCATGACAGTAA
GAGAATTATGCAGTGCTGCCATAACCATGAGTGATAACACTGCGGCCAACTTACTTCTGACAACGATCGG
AGGACCGAAGGAGCTAACCGCTTTTTTGCACAACATGGGGGATCATGTAACTCGCCTTGATCGTTGGGAA
CCGGAGCTGAATGAAGCCATACCAAACGACGAGCGTGACACCACGATGCCTGCAGCAATGGCAACAACGT
TGCGCAAACTATTAACTGGCGAACTACTTACTCTAGCTTCCCGGCAACAATTAATAGACTGGATGGAGGC
GGATAAAGTTGCAGGACCACTTCTGCGCTCGGCCCTTCCGGCTGGCTGGTTTATTGCTGATAAATCTGGA
GCCGGTGAGCGTGGGTCTCGCGGTATCATTGCAGCACTGGGGCCAGATGGTAAGCCCTCCCGTATCGTAG
TTATCTACACGACGGGGAGTCAGGCAACTATGGATGAACGAAATAGACAGATCGCTGAGATAGGTGCCTC
ACTGATTAAGCATTGGTAACTGTCAGACCAAGTTTACTCATATATACTTTAGATTGATTTAAAACTTCAT
TTTTAATTTAAAAGGATCTAGGTGAAGATCCTTTTTGATAATCTCATGACCAAAATCCCTTAACGTGAGT
TTTCGTTCCACTGAGCGTCAGACCCCGTAGAAAAGATCAAAGGATCTTCTTGAGATCCTTTTTTTCTGCG
CGTAATCTGCTGCTTGCAAACAAAAAAACCACCGCTACCAGCGGTGGTTTGTTTGCCGGATCAAGAGCTA
CCAACTCTTTTTCCGAAGGTAACTGGCTTCAGCAGAGCGCAGATACCAAATACTGTCCTTCTAGTGTAGC
CGTAGTTAGGCCACCACTTCAAGAACTCTGTAGCACCGCCTACATACCTCGCTCTGCTAATCCTGTTACC
AGTGGCTGCTGCCAGTGGCGATAAGTCGTGTCTTACCGGGTTGGACTCAAGACGATAGTTACCGGATAAG
GCGCAGCGGTCGGGCTGAACGGGGGGTTCGTGCACACAGCCCAGCTTGGAGCGAACGACCTACACCGAAC
TGAGATACCTACAGCGTGAGCTATGAGAAAGCGCCACGCTTCCCGAAGGGAGAAAGGCGGACAGGTATCC
GGTAAGCGGCAGGGTCGGAACAGGAGAGCGCACGAGGGAGCTTCCAGGGGGAAACGCCTGGTATCTTTAT
AGTCCTGTCGGGTTTCGCCACCTCTGACTTGAGCGTCGATTTTTGTGATGCTCGTCAGGGGGGCGGAGCC
TATGGAAAAACGCCAGCAACGCGGCCTTTTTACGGTTCCTGGCCTTTTGCTGGCCTTTTGCTCACATGTT
CTTTCCTGCGTTATCCCCTGATTCTGTGGATAACCGTATTACCGCCTTTGAGTGAGCTGATACCGCTCGC
CGCAGCCGAACGACCGAGCGCAGCGAGTCAGTGAGCGAGGAAGCGGAAGAGCGCCTGATGCGGTATTTTC
TCCTTACGCATCTGTGCGGTATTTCACACCGCATATATGGTGCACTCTCAGTACAATCTGCTCTGATGCC
GCATAGTTAAGCCAGTATACACTCCGCTATCGCTACGTGACTGGGTCATGGCTGCGCCCCGACACCCGCC
AACACCCGCTGACGCGCCCTGACGGGCTTGTCTGCTCCCGGCATCCGCTTACAGACAAGCTGTGACCGTC
TCCGGGAGCTGCATGTGTCAGAGGTTTTCACCGTCATCACCGAAACGCGCGAGGCAGCTGCGGTAAAGCT
CATCAGCGTGGTCGTGAAGCGATTCACAGATGTCTGCCTGTTCATCCGCGTCCAGCTCGTTGAGTTTCTC
CAGAAGCGTTAATGTCTGGCTTCTGATAAAGCGGGCCATGTTAAGGGCGGTTTTTTCCTGTTTGGTCACT
GATGCCTCCGTGTAAGGGGGATTTCTGTTCATGGGGGTAATGATACCGATGAAACGAGAGAGGATGCTCA
CGATACGGGTTACTGATGATGAACATGCCCGGTTACTGGAACGTTGTGAGGGTAAACAACTGGCGGTATG
GATGCGGCGGGACCAGAGAAAAATCACTCAGGGTCAATGCCAGCGCTTCGTTAATACAGATGTAGGTGTT
CCACAGGGTAGCCAGCAGCATCCTGCGATGCAGATCCGGAACATAATGGTGCAGGGCGCTGACTTCCGCG
TTTCCAGACTTTACGAAACACGGAAACCGAAGACCATTCATGTTGTTGCTCAGGTCGCAGACGTTTTGCA
GCAGCAGTCGCTTCACGTTCGCTCGCGTATCGGTGATTCATTCTGCTAACCAGTAAGGCAACCCCGCCAG
CCTAGCCGGGTCCTCAACGACAGGAGCACGATCATGCGCACCCGTGGCCAGGACCCAACGCTGCCCGAGA
TGCGCCGCGTGCGGCTGCTGGAGATGGCGGACGCGATGGATATGTTCTGCCAAGGGTTGGTTTGCGCATT
CACAGTTCTCCGCAAGAATTGATTGGCTCCAATTCTTGGAGTGGTGAATCCGTTAGCGAGGTGCCGCCGG
CTTCCATTCAGGTCGAGGTGGCCCGGCTCCATGCACCGCGACGCAACGCGGGGAGGCAGACAAGGTATAG
GGCGGCGCCTACAATCCATGCCAACCCGTTCCATGTGCTCGCCGAGGCGGCATAAATCGCCGTGACGATC
AGCGGTCCAGTGATCGAAGTTAGGCTGGTAAGAGCCGCGAGCGATCCTTGAAGCTGTCCCTGATGGTCGT
CATCTACCTGCCTGGACAGCATGGCCTGCAACGCGGGCATCCCGATGCCGCCGGAAGCGAGAAGAATCAT
AATGGGGAAGGCCATCCAGCCTCGCGTCGCGAACGCCAGCAAGACGTAGCCCAGCGCGTCGGCCGCCATG
CCGGCGATAATGGCCTGCTTCTCGCCGAAACGTTTGGTGGCGGGACCAGTGACGAAGGCTTGAGCGAGGG
CGTGCAAGATTCCGAATACCGCAAGCGACAGGCCGATCATCGTCGCGCTCCAGCGAAAGCGGTCCTCGCC
GAAAATGACCCAGAGCGCTGCCGGCACCTGTCCTACGAGTTGCATGATAAAGAAGACAGTCATAAGTGCG
GCGACGATAGTCATGCCCCGCGCCCACCGGAAGGAGCTGACTGGGTTGAAGGCTCTCAAGGGCATCGGTC
GACGCTCTCCCTTATGCGACTCCTGCATTAGGAAGCAGCCCAGTAGTAGGTTGAGGCCGTTGAGCACCGC
CGCCGCAAGGAATGGTGCATGCAAGGAGATGGCGCCCAACAGTCCCCCGGCCACGGGGCCTGCCACCATA
CCCACGCCGAAACAAGCGCTCATGAGCCCGAAGTGGCGAGCCCGATCTTCCCCATCGGTGATGTCGGCGA
TATAGGCGCCAGCAACCGCACCTGTGGCGCCGGTGATGCCGGCCACGATGCGTCCGGCGTAGAGGATCGA
GATCTCGATCCCGCGAAATTAATACGACTCACTATAGGGAGACCACAACGGTTTCCCTCTAGTGCCGGCT
CCGGAGAGCTCTTTAATTAAGCGGCCGCCCTGCAGGACTCGAGTTCTAGAAATAATTTTGTTTAACTTTA
AGAAGGAGATATAGATATCCTCTCATCCTCCAACGGCAGCAGCGGATCCGTGAGCAAGGGCGAGGAGAAT
AACATGGCCATCATCAAGGAGTTCATGCGCTTCAAGGTGCGCATGGAGGGCTCCGTGAACGGCCACGAGT
TCGAGATCGAGGGCGAGGGCGAGGGCCGCCCCTACGAGGGCTTTCAGACCGCTAAGCTGAAGGTGACCAA
GGGTGGCCCCCTGCCCTTCGCCTGGGACATCCTGTCCCCTCAGTTCACCTACGGCTCCAAGGCCTACGTG
AAGCACCCCGCCGACATCCCCGACTACTTCAAGCTGTCCTTCCCCGAGGGCTTCAAGTGGGAGCGCGTGA
TGAACTTCGAGGACGGCGGCGTGGTGACCGTGACCCAGGACTCCTCCCTCCAGGACGGCGAGTTCATCTA
CAAGGTGAAGCTGCGCGGCACCAACTTCCCCTCCGACGGCCCCGTAATGCAGAAGAAGACCATGGGCTGG
GAGGCCTCCTCCGAGCGGATGTACCCCGAGGACGGCGCCCTGAAGGGCGAGATCAAGATGAGGCTGAAGC
TGAAGGACGGCGGCCACTACACCTCCGAGGTCAAGACCACCTACAAGGCCAAGAAGCCCGTGCAGCTGCC
CGGCGCCTACATCGTCGGCATCAAGTTGGACATCACCTCCCACAACGAGGACTACACCATCGTGGAACAG
TACGAACGCGCCGAGGGCCGCCACTCCACCGGCGGCATGGACGAGCTGTACAAGTAGTAACCAACTCCAT
AAGGATCCGCGATCGCGGCGCGCCACCTGGTGGCCGGCCGGTACCACGCGTGCGCGCTGATCCGGCTGCT
AACAAAGCCCGAAAGGAAGCTGAGTTGGCTGCTGCCACCGCTGAGCAATAACTAGCATAACCCCTTGGGG
CCTCTAAACGGGTCTTGAGGGGTTTTTTGCTGAAAGGAGGAACTATATCCGGACATCCACAGGACGGGTG
TGGTCGCCATGATCGCGTAGTCGATAGTGGCTCCAAGTAGCGAAGCGAGCAGGACTGGGCGGCGGCCAAA
GCGGTCGGACAGTGCTCCGAGAACGGGTGCGCATAGAAATTGCATCAACGCATATAGCGCTAGCAGCACG
CCATAGTGACTGGCGATGCTGTCGGAATGGACGACATCCCGCAAGAGGCCCGGCAGTACCGGCATAACCA
AGCCTATGCCTACAGCATCCAGGGTGACGGTGCCGAGGATGACGATGAGCGCATTGTTAGATTTCATACA
CGGTGCCTGACTGCGTTAGCAATTTAACTGTGATAAACTACCGCATTAAAGCTTATCGATGATAAGCTGT
CAAACATGAGAA
Features (pLannotate 1.2.2; 14 found; start..end, strand, type, name):
    104..208     +  promoter       AmpR promoter: bla
    209..1069    +  CDS            AmpR: β-lactamase; bla; confers resistance to ampicillin, carbenicillin, and related antibiotics
   1240..1828    +  rep_origin     ori: high-copy-number ColE1/pMB1/pBR322/pUC origin of replication
   2014..2156    -  misc_feature   bom: basis of mobility region from pBR322
   2258..2449    -  CDS            rop: Rop protein, which maintains plasmids at low copy number; rop
   2466..2846    +  CDS            YPB1_ECOLX: Protein predicted: Swiss-Prot protein existence level 4. From Escherichia coli.
   3088..3988    -  CDS            TcR (fragment): tetracycline efflux protein; tet; confers resistance to tetracycline
   4010..4028    +  promoter       T7 promoter: promoter for bacteriophage T7 RNA polymerase
   4117..4139    +  RBS            RBS: efficient ribosome binding site from bacteriophage T7 gene 10 (Olins and Rangwala, 1989)
   4180..4887    +  CDS            mOrange: orange monomeric derivative of DsRed fluorescent protein (Shanet et al., 2004) mammalian codon-optimized
   4965..5014    +  CDS            SET1 (fragment): solubility-enhancement tag derived from T7 phage gene 10B
   5022..5069    +  terminator     T7 terminator: transcription terminator for bacteriophage T7 RNA polymerase
   5095..5387    -  CDS            TcR (fragment): tetracycline efflux protein; tet; confers resistance to tetracycline
   5435..5463    -  promoter       tet promoter: E. coli promoter for tetracycline efflux protein gene
