[The description below was written by a language model from this plasmid's Addgene catalogue record and pLannotate feature annotations shown in this document.]
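Description:
pET mOrange LIC cloning vector (u-mOrange) is an empty 5,472 bp bacterial expression backbone of the pET family, designed for making C-terminal mOrange fusions in E. coli by ligation-independent cloning. It is propagated through a ColE1/pMB1-type origin accompanied by the pBR322 bom region and the rop gene, which keeps copy number low, consistent with the catalogue's low-copy designation. Selection is by ampicillin, through a β-lactamase gene driven by its own bla promoter. The annotated tet promoter and two tetracycline-resistance fragments appear to be pBR322-derived remnants split by the expression cassette. They are fragments rather than an intact gene, and tetracycline is not listed as a selection.

The expression cassette consists of a T7 promoter, the efficient ribosome binding site from phage T7 gene 10, the LIC site, the mOrange coding sequence (a monomeric orange DsRed derivative, mammalian codon-optimized) and a T7 terminator. A short match to a T7 gene 10B-derived solubility tag is annotated between mOrange and the terminator, but its role is not stated. No lac operator or lacI is annotated in the feature table. The vector is linearized at the LIC site, and the vector and a PCR product carrying matching LIC tails are treated with T4 polymerase to generate complementary overhangs; the site is destroyed during cloning. The insert must lack a stop codon so that translation continues into mOrange (excitation maximum 548 nm, emission maximum 562 nm).

The depositor describes it as usable on its own for single-gene expression, which requires a host supplying T7 RNA polymerase. It is also compatible with the same series' polycistronic destination vectors when co-expression with other genes is wanted.
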