Addgene plasmid #29770: pET mOrange LIC cloning vector (u-mOrange)
Purpose: (Empty Backbone)
Depositing lab: Scott Gradia. Depositing organization: University of California, Berkeley.
Backbone
  Vector backbone: pET
  Backbone size (bp): 5472
  Vector type: Bacterial Expression
  Tag / fusion protein: mOrange (C terminal on backbone)
Growth in bacteria
  Bacterial resistance: Ampicillin, 100 μg/mL
  Growth temperature: 37°C
  Growth strain: DH5alpha
  Copy number: Low Copy
Gene/Insert
  Gene/Insert name: None
  Tag / fusion protein: mOrange (C terminal on backbone)
  Cloning method: Restriction Enzyme; 5′ cloning site LIC site vuGFP (destroyed during cloning); 3′ cloning site LIC site vuGFP (destroyed during cloning)
  Sequencing primers: 5′ T7 forward; 3′ mOrange reverse (5'gcaccttgaagcgcatgaact)
Terms and licenses: Academic/Nonprofit Terms; Industry Terms: Not Available to Industry
Depositor comments: This plasmid is an empty vector. Your gene can be inserted with a LIC cloning protocol. This plasmid can be used as a single-expression vector, and it is also compatible with our 2-series polycistronic destination vectors (2D, 2E, and 2Z), if co-expression with other genes is desired. mOrange has a excitation max of 548 nm and an emission max of 562 nm. To clone into this vector, add LIC tags to the 5' end of your PCR primers. Forward - 5' TTTAAGAAGGAGATATAGATC3' Reverse - 5' GTTGGAGGATGAGAGGATCCC 3' Do NOT include a stop codon with your reverse primer. Linearize the plasmid with EcoRV, then gel purify. When digesting the DNA with T4 polymerase, use dGTP for the insert and dCTP for your linearized vector. More information on this vector can be found through http://qb3.berkeley.edu/qb3/macrolab/
How to cite: pET mOrange LIC cloning vector (u-mOrange) was a gift from Scott Gradia (Addgene plasmid # 29770 ; http://n2t.net/addgene:29770 ; RRID:Addgene_29770)
