>Addgene plasmid #29770 | pET mOrange LIC cloning vector (u-mOrange) | addgene partial sequence | sequence record 35250 | 29770 with pBRrevBam
ATCCCGCGAAATTAATACGACTCACTATAGGGAGACCACAACGGTTTCCCTCTAGTGCCGGCTCCGGAGA
GCTCTTTAATTAAGCGGCCGCCCTGCAGGACTCGAGTTCTAGAAATAATTTTGTTTAACTTTAAGAAGGA
GATATAGATATCCTCTCATCCTCCAACGGCAGCAGCGGATCCGTGAGCAAGGGCGAGGAGAATAACATGG
CCATCATCAAGGAGTTCATGCGCTTCAAGGTGCGCATGGAGGGCTCCGTGAACGGCCACGAGTTCGAGAT
CGAGGGCGAGGGCGAGGGCCGCCCCTACGAGGGCTTTCAGACCGCTAAGCTGAAGGTGACCAAGGGTGGC
CCCCTGCCCTTCGCCTGGGACATCCTGTCCCCTCAGTTCACCTACGGCTCCAAGGCCTACGTGAAGCACC
CCGCCGACATCCCCGACTACTTCAAGCTGTCCTTCCCCGAGGGCTTCAAGTGGGAGCGCGTGATGAACTT
CGAGGACGGCGGCGTGGTGACCGTGACCCAGGACTCCTCCCTCCAGGACGGCGAGTTCATCTACAAGGTG
AAGCTGCGCGGCACCAACTTCCCCTCCGACGGCCCCGTAATGCAGAAGAAGACCATGGGCTGGGAGGCCT
CCTCCGAGCGGATGTACCCCGAGGACGGCGCCCTGAAGGGCGAGATCAAGATGA
